Addgene plasmid #111938: Hsh155 R182A
Purpose: This is a shuffle plasmid containing the HSH155 gene and the surrounding genomic regions. It bears a TRP marker for shuffle into a HSH155 deletion strain. It has the R182A mutation
Depositing lab: Aaron Hoskins. Depositing organization: University of Wisconsin, Madison. Publication: Functional Analysis of Hsh155/SF3b1 Interactions with the U2 snRNA/Branch Site Duplex. Carrocci TJ, Paulson JC, Hoskins AA. RNA. 2018 May 11. pii: rna.065664.118. doi: 10.1261/rna.065664.118. PubMed 29752352.
Backbone
  Vector backbone: pRS414
  Backbone manufacturer: ATCC
  Backbone size w/o insert (bp): 4788
  Total vector size (bp): 8124
  Vector type: Bacterial Expression, Yeast Expression
  Selectable markers: TRP1
Growth in bacteria
  Bacterial resistance: Ampicillin, 100 μg/mL
  Growth temperature: 37°C
  Growth strain: DH5alpha
  Copy number: Unknown
Gene/Insert
  Gene/Insert name: Hsh155 R182A
  Species: S. cerevisiae (budding yeast)
  Insert size (bp): 3339
  Mutation: R182A
Terms and licenses: Academic/Nonprofit Terms; Industry Terms: Not Available to Industry
How to cite: Hsh155 R182A was a gift from Aaron Hoskins (Addgene plasmid # 111938 ; http://n2t.net/addgene:111938 ; RRID:Addgene_111938)
