[The description below was written by a language model from this plasmid's Addgene catalogue record and pLannotate feature annotations shown in this document.]
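Description:
Hsh155 R182A is a yeast–E. coli shuttle plasmid built on the pRS414 backbone, a low-copy centromeric vector of about 8.1 kb in total. In Saccharomyces cerevisiae it is maintained through a CEN6/ARS element, which gives stable, roughly single-copy inheritance, and it is selected by the TRP1 auxotrophic marker expressed from its own promoter. In E. coli it replicates from a high-copy ColE1/pUC-type origin and is selected with ampicillin via the β-lactamase gene. An f1 origin is also present. Remnants of the pBluescript-derived cloning region surround the insert, including T7 and T3 promoters, the lac promoter/operator and a lacZα fragment.

The roughly 3.3 kb insert is a genomic fragment carrying the S. cerevisiae HSH155 gene, the yeast orthologue of SF3b1, a U2 snRNP component that contacts pre-mRNA around the branch site early in spliceosome assembly. The coding sequence is flanked by its surrounding genomic regions. The table shows about 280 bp upstream and a downstream stretch that extends into a short fragment of the neighbouring ABZ2 gene. No heterologous yeast promoter is annotated, so expression presumably depends on the native flanking sequences. The allele carries the R182A substitution, and no epitope tag or reporter is annotated.

The plasmid is intended for plasmid shuffling. It is introduced into an HSH155 deletion strain so that the mutant allele can be tested as the sole source of this protein. The associated study examined Hsh155/SF3b1 interactions with the U2 snRNA/branch site duplex.
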