Features (pLannotate 1.2.2; 19 found; start..end, strand, type, name):
     27..45      +  promoter       T7 promoter: promoter for bacteriophage T7 RNA polymerase
    326..3238    +  CDS            HSH155: SF3B1_YEAST - Experimental evidence at protein level: Swiss-Prot protein existence level 1. Contacts pre-mRNA on both sides of the branch site early in spliceosome assembly. From Saccharomyces cerevisiae (strain ATCC 204508 / S288c) (Baker's yeast).
   3440..3493    +  CDS            ABZ2 (fragment): PABC_YEAST - Experimental evidence at protein level: Swiss-Prot protein existence level 1. Converts 4-amino-4-deoxychorismate into 4-aminobenzoate (PABA) and pyruvate. From Saccharomyces cerevisiae (strain ATCC 204508 / S288c) (Baker's yeast).
   3510..3528    -  promoter       T3 promoter: promoter for bacteriophage T3 RNA polymerase
   3573..3589    -  protein_bind   lac operator: The lac repressor binds to the lac operator to inhibit transcription in E. coli. This inhibition can be relieved by adding lactose or isopropyl-β-D-thiogalactopyranoside (IPTG). lac repressor encoded by lacI
   3597..3627    -  promoter       lac promoter: promoter for the E. coli lac operon
   3642..3663    -  protein_bind   CAP binding site: CAP binding activates transcription in the presence of cAMP. E. coli catabolite activator protein
   3676..3768    -  CDS            lacI (fragment): lac repressor; lacI; The lac repressor binds to the lac operator to inhibit transcription in E. coli. This inhibition can be relieved by adding lactose or isopropyl-β-D-thiogalactopyranoside (IPTG).
   3951..4539    -  rep_origin     ori: high-copy-number ColE1/pMB1/pBR322/pUC origin of replication
   4710..5570    -  CDS            AmpR: β-lactamase; bla; confers resistance to ampicillin, carbenicillin, and related antibiotics
   5571..5675    -  promoter       AmpR promoter: bla
   5712..6215    +  misc_feature   CEN/ARS: S. cerevisiae CEN6 centromere fused to an autonomously replicating sequence
   6283..6318    +  CDS            rop (fragment): Rop protein, which maintains plasmids at low copy number; rop
   6420..6469    +  misc_feature   bom (fragment): basis of mobility region from pBR322
   6607..6754    +  promoter       TRP1 promoter: S. cerevisiae TRP1
   6755..7429    +  CDS            TRP1: phosphoribosylanthranilate isomerase, required for tryptophan biosynthesis; S. cerevisiae TRP1; yeast auxotrophic marker
   7480..7531    +  misc_feature   bom (fragment): basis of mobility region from pBR322
   7559..7987    -  rep_origin     f1 ori (sequence partly withheld): f1 bacteriophage origin of replication; arrow indicates direction of (+) strand synthesis
   7991..19      -  CDS            lacZα (fragment) (across the origin): LacZα fragment of β-galactosidase; lacZ fragment
>Addgene plasmid #111938 | Hsh155 R182A | addgene full sequence | sequence record 213561 | Addgene NGS Result
GTAAAACGACGGCCAGTGAGCGCGCGTAATACGACTCACTATAGGGCGAATTGGGTACCGGGCCCCCCCC
TCGAGCATGTACTTTCCGCCTAACTACCATCACCTGTCTTTATTTATTCCGCTGACAGATATGCACAACC
AATTATCGTCTCTTGAAAGCTTTTTAGACGTGATTGCTGTTATTTGGCACGTTGTTAGTATTTAAGCTTA
TTCGGGTTTGCATTGATATTTGCCCGAGCAGAAATCTCCTTCTCGATGAGTTAGAACTGAAACATCTCTT
CAATTACTTATACATAATAAACATAGAAAGCCAGGACCTGTCATCATGAGTCATCCGATTCAATTTGTAA
ACGCTAATAATAGCGATAAGAGCCACCAATTAGGCGGTCAATATTCTATTCCTCAGGATTTGAGGGAAAA
CCTGCAGAAAGAAGCTGCACGTATTGGTGAGAACGAAAAAGATGTGCTACAGGAAAAAATGGAAACTAGG
ACAGTGCAAAATCGAGAGGATTCATACCACAAAAGAAGGTTTGATATGAAGTTTGAGCCGGATTCCGATA
CACAAACTGTTACGTCTTCAGAAAATACCCAAGACGCTGTCGTGCCAAGGAAAAGAAAATCTCGTTGGGA
TGTAAAAGGGTACGAGCCACCTGATGAATCTTCAACAGCGGTCAAAGAAAACTCTGATAGTGCTTTGGTT
AATGTAGAAGGAATCCATGATTTGATGTTTTTTAAACCTTCTGACCATAAATATTTCGCCGACGTTATAT
CCAAAAAACCCATAGATGAGTTAAATAAGGATGAAAAGAAAGAAAGAACCCTGTCGATGTTACTTCTGAA
AATAAAAAATGGCAATACAGCGAGTAGGGCTACTTCTATGCGGATTTTAACCGATAAAGCTGTTACATTT
GGTCCAGAAATGATATTTAACCGCTTATTGCCCATATTACTAGACAGAAGTTTGGAAGACCAGGAAAGAC
ATCTAATGATCAAGACCATAGATCGCGTCCTTTACCAGCTAGGAGATTTAACAAAACCTTACGTTCACAA
AATACTTGTAGTAGCTGCCCCATTGCTAATAGATGAAGATCCAATGGTTCGTTCAACAGGCCAGGAGATA
ATCACCAATCTGTCTACAGTCGCTGGCCTAAAAACCATTCTAACAGTAATGAGACCTGATATTGAGAATG
AGGATGAGTATGTTAGAAATGTAACTTCAAGAGCGGCGGCTGTGGTGGCAAAAGCCCTTGGTGTTAATCA
ATTGCTTCCTTTCATCAATGCAGCATGCCACTCACGGAAGTCTTGGAAAGCAAGGCATACTGGCATAAAA
ATTGTGCAGCAAATAGGTATACTTTTGGGAATAGGTGTCTTGAATCATCTTACTGGGCTGATGAGTTGTA
TCAAAGACTGCCTAATGGATGATCACGTTCCGGTGCGAATTGTTACAGCACATACTTTATCAACACTAGC
AGAAAATTCTTATCCATATGGTATCGAAGTTTTCAACGTTGTACTGGAGCCATTATGGAAGGGTATAAGA
AGTCATCGTGGTAAAGTGCTATCTTCTTTTTTAAAAGCTGTTGGATCTATGATCCCATTGATGGACCCAG
AGTATGCCGGTTATTATACCACAGAAGCAATGAGAATAATTAGACGTGAATTCGACTCTCCCGATGATGA
AATGAAAAAGACCATTCTTTTAGTATTACAAAAATGTAGCGCTGTAGAATCCATAACGCCAAAATTTCTG
AGAGAAGAAATCGCGCCAGAATTCTTTCAAAAATTTTGGGTCAGACGAGTGGCATTGGATAGACCATTAA
ACAAAGTTGTTACATATACTACTGTTACATTAGCAAAGAAATTAGGTTGTTCTTATACCATTGATAAATT
ATTAACACCATTGAGAGATGAAGCTGAGCCGTTCAGAACAATGGCTGTCCATGCTGTTACTAGAACAGTA
AACTTATTAGGGACAGCAGATTTAGATGAGAGATTAGAAACGAGGCTTATTGATGCGCTCTTGATAGCAT
TTCAAGAACAAACAAATAGTGATTCTATAATCTTTAAAGGGTTTGGGGCAGTGACGGTGTCACTTGACAT
CCGTATGAAACCGTTTTTAGCACCCATTGTGAGTACGATTTTAAATCATTTAAAGCATAAAACTCCCTTG
GTTCGTCAACATGCAGCAGATCTATGTGCCATACTAATACCAGTCATCAAGAACTGTCACGAATTCGAAA
TGTTGAATAAATTGAACATTATATTGTATGAATCCTTAGGCGAAGTATATCCAGAGGTATTAGGTTCTAT
AATCAACGCTATGTACTGTATTACTAGCGTAATGGATTTGGATAAACTACAACCTCCTATTAATCAAATT
TTACCAACCTTAACTCCAATTTTAAGAAACAAGCATAGAAAAGTCGAAGTAAACACTATCAAATTTGTTG
GACTTATTGGTAAATTAGCACCTACCTATGCACCTCCTAAAGAATGGATGAGAATATGTTTTGAACTATT
AGAACTTTTGAAAAGTACAAATAAAGAAATAAGAAGATCAGCAAATGCCACGTTTGGATTCATTGCTGAA
GCAATTGGACCTCACGATGTTCTTGTTGCGTTATTGAACAATTTAAAGGTTCAAGAACGTCAGTTACGTG
TATGCACGGCTGTTGCTATCGGTATCGTTGCTAAAGTGTGTGGTCCTTACAACGTGCTGCCAGTAATCAT
GAATGAATACACAACACCAGAGACTAATGTTCAAAACGGTGTTCTCAAGGCCATGTCATTCATGTTTGAG
TACATTGGTAACATGTCTAAGGATTACATATACTTCATAACACCATTATTAGAAGATGCACTCACCGATA
GGGATTTAGTTCATCGTCAGACAGCGTCGAACGTAATAACCCACTTAGCTTTAAACTGTTCAGGTACAGG
TCACGAAGATGCCTTCATTCATTTAATGAATCTTCTAATACCCAATATTTTTGAAACTTCACCACATGCT
ATTATGCGTATTTTAGAAGGTTTGGAGGCACTGAGTCAAGCTCTTGGCCCTGGACTATTCATGAACTACA
TATGGGCAGGATTGTTCCATCCAGCGAAGAATGTAAGGAAAGCATTTTGGAGGGTGTATAATAACATGTA
CGTAATGTACCAGGACGCCATGGTACCTTTTTACCCCGTTACACCAGACAACAATGAAGAATATATAGAA
GAACTGGATTTAGTTCTGTGAATATATATAGAGCATATAAATAACCACAACTTGTAAGAATATTTTACTT
GACACACCTATATCATCACGTCACGATGCCTTCATAGATTATGATGAAATATAAACAGAACCTGCTATTG
GAAAAAAAAGGGCAGGAAAAAATTTTGTGAAAGTGAGTAAAAGAAAGATGAAGAGCGAGACATGGATAAT
AAGAAATAGATGTCACTAATGGACAATTGGAAGACTGATATGGAAAGTTACGATGAAGGAGGAGCTCCAG
CTTTTGTTCCCTTTAGTGAGGGTTAATTGCGCGCTTGGCGTAATCATGGTCATAGCTGTTTCCTGTGTGA
AATTGTTATCCGCTCACAATTCCACACAACATACGAGCCGGAAGCATAAAGTGTAAAGCCTGGGGTGCCT
AATGAGTGAGCTAACTCACATTAATTGCGTTGCGCTCACTGCCCGCTTTCCAGTCGGGAAACCTGTCGTG
CCAGCTGCATTAATGAATCGGCCAACGCGCGGGGAGAGGCGGTTTGCGTATTGGGCGCTCTTCCGCTTCC
TCGCTCACTGACTCGCTGCGCTCGGTCGTTCGGCTGCGGCGAGCGGTATCAGCTCACTCAAAGGCGGTAA
TACGGTTATCCACAGAATCAGGGGATAACGCAGGAAAGAACATGTGAGCAAAAGGCCAGCAAAAGGCCAG
GAACCGTAAAAAGGCCGCGTTGCTGGCGTTTTTCCATAGGCTCCGCCCCCCTGACGAGCATCACAAAAAT
CGACGCTCAAGTCAGAGGTGGCGAAACCCGACAGGACTATAAAGATACCAGGCGTTTCCCCCTGGAAGCT
CCCTCGTGCGCTCTCCTGTTCCGACCCTGCCGCTTACCGGATACCTGTCCGCCTTTCTCCCTTCGGGAAG
CGTGGCGCTTTCTCATAGCTCACGCTGTAGGTATCTCAGTTCGGTGTAGGTCGTTCGCTCCAAGCTGGGC
TGTGTGCACGAACCCCCCGTTCAGCCCGACCGCTGCGCCTTATCCGGTAACTATCGTCTTGAGTCCAACC
CGGTAAGACACGACTTATCGCCACTGGCAGCAGCCACTGGTAACAGGATTAGCAGAGCGAGGTATGTAGG
CGGTGCTACAGAGTTCTTGAAGTGGTGGCCTAACTACGGCTACACTAGAAGAACAGTATTTGGTATCTGC
GCTCTGCTGAAGCCAGTTACCTTCGGAAAAAGAGTTGGTAGCTCTTGATCCGGCAAACAAACCACCGCTG
GTAGCGGTGGTTTTTTTGTTTGCAAGCAGCAGATTACGCGCAGAAAAAAAGGATCTCAAGAAGATCCTTT
GATCTTTTCTACGGGGTCTGACGCTCAGTGGAACGAAAACTCACGTTAAGGGATTTTGGTCATGAGATTA
TCAAAAAGGATCTTCACCTAGATCCTTTTAAATTAAAAATGAAGTTTTAAATCAATCTAAAGTATATATG
AGTAAACTTGGTCTGACAGTTACCAATGCTTAATCAGTGAGGCACCTATCTCAGCGATCTGTCTATTTCG
TTCATCCATAGTTGCCTGACTCCCCGTCGTGTAGATAACTACGATACGGGAGGGCTTACCATCTGGCCCC
AGTGCTGCAATGATACCGCGAGACCCACGCTCACCGGCTCCAGATTTATCAGCAATAAACCAGCCAGCCG
GAAGGGCCGAGCGCAGAAGTGGTCCTGCAACTTTATCCGCCTCCATCCAGTCTATTAATTGTTGCCGGGA
AGCTAGAGTAAGTAGTTCGCCAGTTAATAGTTTGCGCAACGTTGTTGCCATTGCTACAGGCATCGTGGTG
TCACGCTCGTCGTTTGGTATGGCTTCATTCAGCTCCGGTTCCCAACGATCAAGGCGAGTTACATGATCCC
CCATGTTGTGCAAAAAAGCGGTTAGCTCCTTCGGTCCTCCGATCGTTGTCAGAAGTAAGTTGGCCGCAGT
GTTATCACTCATGGTTATGGCAGCACTGCATAATTCTCTTACTGTCATGCCATCCGTAAGATGCTTTTCT
GTGACTGGTGAGTACTCAACCAAGTCATTCTGAGAATAGTGTATGCGGCGACCGAGTTGCTCTTGCCCGG
CGTCAATACGGGATAATACCGCGCCACATAGCAGAACTTTAAAAGTGCTCATCATTGGAAAACGTTCTTC
GGGGCGAAAACTCTCAAGGATCTTACCGCTGTTGAGATCCAGTTCGATGTAACCCACTCGTGCACCCAAC
TGATCTTCAGCATCTTTTACTTTCACCAGCGTTTCTGGGTGAGCAAAAACAGGAAGGCAAAATGCCGCAA
AAAAGGGAATAAGGGCGACACGGAAATGTTGAATACTCATACTCTTCCTTTTTCAATATTATTGAAGCAT
TTATCAGGGTTATTGTCTCATGAGCGGATACATATTTGAATGTATTTAGAAAAATAAACAAATAGGGGTT
CCGCGCACATTTCCCCGAAAAGTGCCACCTGGGTCCTTTTCATCACGTGCTATAAAAATAATTATAATTT
AAATTTTTTAATATAAATATATAAATTAAAAATAGAAAGTAAAAAAAGAAATTAAAGAAAAAATAGTTTT
TGTTTTCCGAAGATGTAAAAGACTCTAGGGGGATCGCCAACAAATACTACCTTTTATCTTGCTCTTCCTG
CTCTCAGGTATTAATGCCGAATTGTTTCATCTTGTCTGTGTAGAAGACCACACACGAAAATCCTGTGATT
TTACATTTTACTTATCGTTAATCGAATGTATATCTATTTAATCTGCTTTTCTTGTCTAATAAATATATAT
GTAAAGTACGCTTTTTGTTGAAATTTTTTAAACCTTTGTTTATTTTTTTTTCTTCATTCCGTAACTCTTC
TACCTTCTTTATTTACTTTCTAAAATCCAAATACAAAACATAAAAATAAATAAACACAGAGTAAATTCCC
AAATTATTCCATCATTAAAAGATACGAGGCGCGTGTAAGTTACAGGCAAGCGATCCGTCTAAGAAACCAT
TATTATCATGACATTAACCTATAAAAATAGGCGTATCACGAGGCCCTTTCGTCTCGCGCGTTTCGGTGAT
GACGGTGAAAACCTCTGACACATGCAGCTCCCGGAGACGGTCACAGCTTGTCTGTAAGCGGATGCCGGGA
GCAGACAAGCCCGTCAGGGCGCGTCAGCGGGTGTTGGCGGGTGTCGGGGCTGGCTTAACTATGCGGCATC
AGAGCAGATTGTACTGAGAGTGCACCATAGATCACGACATTACTATATATATAATATAGGAAGCATTTAA
TAGAACAGCATCGTAATATATGTGTACTTTGCAGTTATGACGCCAGATGGCAGTAGTGGAAGATATTCTT
TATTGAAAAATAGCTTGTCACCTTACGTACAATCTTGATCCGGAGCTTTTCTTTTTTTGCCGATTAAGAA
TTAATTCGGTCGAAAAAAGAAAAGGAGAGGGCCAAGAGGGAGGGCATTGGTGACTATTGAGCACGTGAGT
ATACGTGATTAAGCACACAAAGGCAGCTTGGAGTATGTCTGTTATTAATTTCACAGGTAGTTCTGGTCCA
TTGGTGAAAGTTTGCGGCTTGCAGAGCACAGAGGCCGCAGAATGTGCTCTAGATTCCGATGCTGACTTGC
TGGGTATTATATGTGTGCCCAATAGAAAGAGAACAATTGACCCGGTTATTGCAAGGAAAATTTCAAGTCT
TGTAAAAGCATATAAAAATAGTTCAGGCACTCCGAAATACTTGGTTGGCGTGTTTCGTAATCAACCTAAG
GAGGATGTTTTGGCTCTGGTCAATGATTACGGCATTGATATCGTCCAACTGCATGGAGATGAGTCGTGGC
AAGAATACCAAGAGTTCCTCGGTTTGCCAGTTATTAAAAGACTCGTATTTCCAAAAGACTGCAACATACT
ACTCAGTGCAGCTTCACAGAAACCTCATTCGTTTATTCCCTTGTTTGATTCAGAAGCAGGTGGGACAGGT
GAACTTTTGGATTGGAACTCGATTTCTGACTGGGTTGGAAGGCAAGAGAGCCCCGAAAGCTTACATTTTA
TGTTAGCTGGTGGACTGACGCCAGAAAATGTTGGTGATGCGCTTAGATTAAATGGCGTTATTGGTGTTGA
TGTAAGCGGAGGTGTGGAGACAAATGGTGTAAAAGACTCTAACAAAATAGCAAATTTCGTCAAAAATGCT
AAGAAATAGGTTATTACTGAGTAGTATTTATTTAAGTATTGTTTGTGCACTTGCCGATCTATGCGGTGTG
AAATACCGCACAGATGCGTAAGGAGAAAATACCGCATCAGGAAATTGTAAGCGTTAATATTTTGTTAAAA
TTCGCGTTAAATTTTTGTTAAATCAGCTCATTTTTTAACCAATAGGCCGAAATCGGCAAAATCCCTTATA
AATCAAAAGAATAGACCGAGATAGGGT
[37 nt withheld, positions 7658-7694]
AAAGAACGTGGACTCCAACGTCAAAGG
[49 nt withheld, positions 7722-7770]
T
[91 nt withheld, positions 7772-7862]
G
[124 nt withheld, positions 7864-7987]
CCATTCGCCATTCAGGCTGCGCAACTGTTGGGAAGGGCGATCGGTGCGGGCCTCTTCGCTATTACGCCAG
CTGGCGAAAGGGGGATGTGCTGCAAGGCGATTAAGTTGGGTAACGCCAGGGTTTTCCCAGTCACGACGTT
